Addgene plasmid #85672: pEGFP-p97-E578Q
Purpose: Expression of human p97 E578Q mutant with N-terminal GFP tag
Depositing lab: Hemmo Meyer. Depositing organization: Universitaet Duisburg-Essen. Publication: VCP/p97 cooperates with YOD1, UBXD1 and PLAA to drive clearance of ruptured lysosomes by autophagy. Papadopoulos C, Kirchner P, Bug M, Grum D, Koerver L, Schulze N, Poehler R, Dressler A, Fengler S, Arhzaouy K, Lux V, Ehrmann M, Weihl CC, Meyer H. EMBO J. 2016 Oct 17. pii: e201695148. 10.15252/embj.201695148 PubMed 27753622.
Backbone
  Vector backbone: pEGFP-C1
  Vector type: Mammalian Expression
  Selectable markers: Neomycin (select with G418)
Growth in bacteria
  Bacterial resistance: Kanamycin, 50 μg/mL
  Growth temperature: 37°C
  Growth strain: DH5alpha
  Copy number: Unknown
Gene/Insert
  Gene/Insert name: p97 (alt names: VCP; valosin-containing protein)
  Species: R. norvegicus (rat)
  Mutation: E578Q
  Entrez Gene: Vcp
  Promoter: CMV
  Tag / fusion protein: GFP (N terminal on backbone)
  Cloning method: Restriction Enzyme; 5′ cloning site BamHI (unknown if destroyed); 3′ cloning site XhoI (unknown if destroyed)
  Sequencing primers: 5′ CMV-F; 3′ SV40pA-R
Resource information
  A portion of this plasmid was derived from a plasmid made by: cloned from pcDNA5-p97-E578Q-myc-strep (Ritz et al. 2011, NCB)
Terms and licenses: Academic/Nonprofit Terms; Industry Terms: Not Available to Industry
Depositor comments: Addgene NGS results found the addition of amino acids GSTGSR at the C-terminus of the p97 translation
How to cite: pEGFP-p97-E578Q was a gift from Hemmo Meyer (Addgene plasmid # 85672 ; http://n2t.net/addgene:85672 ; RRID:Addgene_85672)
