[The description below was written by a language model from this plasmid's Addgene catalogue record and pLannotate feature annotations shown in this document.]
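Description:
pEGFP-p97-E578Q is a 7.1 kb mammalian expression plasmid built on the pEGFP-C1 backbone, designed to produce the AAA+ ATPase p97 (VCP, valosin-containing protein) as a fusion with EGFP at its N terminus. The CMV immediate-early enhancer and promoter drive a single open reading frame in which EGFP is joined through a short remnant of the multiple cloning site to the Vcp coding sequence, and transcripts are terminated by the SV40 polyadenylation signal. The insert carries the E578Q substitution. It was subcloned by restriction cloning (BamHI/XhoI) from an earlier myc-strep-tagged p97-E578Q expression plasmid. The stated purpose calls the protein human p97, but the species field, the Entrez gene and the sequence annotation all identify the coding sequence as rat Vcp. Sequencing of the deposited plasmid also showed six extra vector-derived residues appended to the C terminus of p97.

The rest of the plasmid is standard pEGFP-C1 architecture. A single Tn5 NeoR/KanR gene is preceded by both a bacterial (bla) promoter and the SV40 early promoter and is followed by the HSV TK polyadenylation signal, so it confers kanamycin resistance in E. coli and G418 resistance for selecting stably transfected mammalian cells. A high-copy ColE1/pUC origin supports bacterial propagation, and an f1 origin allows single-stranded DNA production. The short large T antigen, ble and bGH poly(A) fragments in the annotation appear to be backbone remnants rather than functional elements. The construct is used to express and visualise mutant p97 in transfected cells by fluorescence. The associated publication concerns the role of p97 and its cofactors in autophagic clearance of ruptured lysosomes.
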