Features (pLannotate 1.2.2; 15 found; start..end, strand, type, name):
      1..717     +  CDS            EGFP: EGFP is a basic (constitutively fluorescent) green fluorescent protein published in 1996, derived from Aequorea victoria. It is reported to be a rapidly-maturing weak dimer with moderate acid sensitivity.
    718..737     +  misc_feature   MCS (fragment): multiple cloning site
    739..3156    +  CDS            Vcp: TERA_RAT - Experimental evidence at protein level: Swiss-Prot protein existence level 1. Necessary for the fragmentation of Golgi stacks during mitosis and for their reassembly after mitosis. Involved in the formation of the transitional endoplasmic reticulum (tER). The transfer of membranes from the endoplasmic reticulum to the Golgi apparatus occurs via 50-70 nm transition vesicles which derive from part-rough, part-smooth transitional elements of the endoplasmic reticulum (tER) (PubMed:10930451, PubMed:12411482). Vesicle budding from the tER is an ATP-dependent process (PubMed:10930451, Pub
   3179..3263    +  CDS            large T antigen (fragment): large T antigen from SV40 (simian virus 40)
   3286..3407    +  polyA_signal   SV40 poly(A) signal: SV40 polyadenylation signal
   3441..3869    -  rep_origin     f1 ori (sequence partly withheld): f1 bacteriophage origin of replication; arrow indicates direction of (+) strand synthesis
   3896..4000    +  promoter       AmpR promoter: bla
   4002..4359    +  promoter       SV40 promoter: SV40 enhancer and early promoter
   4394..5188    +  CDS            NeoR/KanR: aminoglycoside phosphotransferase from Tn5; aph(3')-II (or nptII); confers resistance to neomycin, kanamycin, and G418 (Geneticin®)
   5209..5361    +  CDS            ble (fragment): BLE_KLEPN - Experimental evidence at protein level: Swiss-Prot protein existence level 1. Binding protein with a strong affinity to the bleomycin family of antibiotics. Binds to CL990; an antimitotic-antibiotic compound. From Klebsiella pneumoniae.
   5420..5467    +  polyA_signal   HSV TK poly(A) signal: herpes simplex virus thymidine kinase polyadenylation signal (Cole and Stacy, 1985)
   5558..5574    -  polyA_signal   bGH poly(A) signal (fragment): bovine growth hormone polyadenylation signal
   5796..6384    +  rep_origin     ori: high-copy-number ColE1/pMB1/pBR322/pUC origin of replication
   6559..6862    +  enhancer       CMV enhancer: human cytomegalovirus immediate early enhancer
   6863..7066    +  promoter       CMV promoter: human cytomegalovirus (CMV) immediate early promoter
>Addgene plasmid #85672 | pEGFP-p97-E578Q | addgene full sequence | sequence record 171258 | Addgene NGS Result
ATGGTGAGCAAGGGCGAGGAGCTGTTCACCGGGGTGGTGCCCATCCTGGTCGAGCTGGACGGCGACGTAA
ACGGCCACAAGTTCAGCGTGTCCGGCGAGGGCGAGGGCGATGCCACCTACGGCAAGCTGACCCTGAAGTT
CATCTGCACCACCGGCAAGCTGCCCGTGCCCTGGCCCACCCTCGTGACCACCCTGACCTACGGCGTGCAG
TGCTTCAGCCGCTACCCCGACCACATGAAGCAGCACGACTTCTTCAAGTCCGCCATGCCCGAAGGCTACG
TCCAGGAGCGCACCATCTTCTTCAAGGACGACGGCAACTACAAGACCCGCGCCGAGGTGAAGTTCGAGGG
CGACACCCTGGTGAACCGCATCGAGCTGAAGGGCATCGACTTCAAGGAGGACGGCAACATCCTGGGGCAC
AAGCTGGAGTACAACTACAACAGCCACAACGTCTATATCATGGCCGACAAGCAGAAGAACGGCATCAAGG
TGAACTTCAAGATCCGCCACAACATCGAGGACGGCAGCGTGCAGCTCGCCGACCACTACCAGCAGAACAC
CCCCATCGGCGACGGCCCCGTGCTGCTGCCCGACAACCACTACCTGAGCACCCAGTCCGCCCTGAGCAAA
GACCCCAACGAGAAGCGCGATCACATGGTCCTGCTGGAGTTCGTGACCGCCGCCGGGATCACTCTCGGCA
TGGACGAGCTGTACAAGTCCGGACTCAGATCTCGAGCCATGGCCTCTGGAGCCGATTCAAAAGGTGATGA
TTTATCAACAGCCATTCTCAAACAGAAGAACCGTCCCAATCGGTTAATTGTTGATGAAGCCATCAATGAA
GATAACAGTGTGGTGTCCTTGTCCCAGCCCAAGATGGATGAACTACAGTTGTTCAGAGGTGACACGGTGT
TGCTAAAAGGAAAGAAGAGAAGGGAAGCTGTATGCATTGTTCTTTCTGATGACACGTGTTCTGATGAGAA
GATTCGAATGAATAGAGTTGTTCGGAATAACCTCCGAGTTCGCCTAGGAGATGTCATCAGCATCCAGCCA
TGCCCTGATGTAAAGTATGGCAAACGTATCCATGTGCTACCCATTGATGACACAGTGGAAGGCATCACTG
GCAATCTTTTTGAGGTATACCTTAAGCCGTACTTCCTGGAAGCATATCGGCCCATCCGTAAAGGAGATAT
TTTCCTTGTCCGGGGTGGGATGCGTGCTGTGGAGTTCAAAGTAGTAGAGACAGATCCCAGCCCTTACTGT
ATTGTTGCTCCAGACACAGTGATCCACTGTGAGGGGGAGCCAATCAAGCGAGAGGATGAGGAGGAGTCCT
TAAATGAAGTAGGCTATGATGACATCGGTGGTTGCAGGAAGCAGCTAGCTCAGATAAAGGAGATGGTGGA
GCTGCCACTGAGACATCCTGCACTCTTTAAGGCAATTGGTGTGAAGCCTCCTCGGGGAATCTTGCTATAT
GGACCTCCTGGGACAGGGAAAACCTTGATTGCCCGAGCTGTGGCAAATGAAACTGGAGCCTTCTTCTTTC
TGATCAATGGTCCTGAAATCATGAGCAAATTGGCTGGTGAGTCTGAGAGCAACCTTCGTAAAGCCTTTGA
GGAAGCTGAAAAGAATGCTCCTGCCATCATCTTCATCGACGAGCTTGATGCCATTGCACCCAAAAGAGAG
AAAACTCACGGGGAAGTGGAGCGTCGCATCGTGTCTCAGTTGTTGACCCTTATGGATGGCCTAAAGCAGA
GAGCACATGTGATAGTTATGGCAGCAACCAATAGACCCAACAGCATTGACCCAGCCCTACGGCGATTTGG
TCGCTTTGACAGAGAGGTAGATATTGGAATCCCTGATGCTACAGGACGTTTGGAAATTCTTCAGATCCAT
ACCAAGAACATGAAACTGGCAGATGATGTGGACTTGGAACAGGTAGCCAATGAGACTCATGGTCATGTGG
GTGCTGACTTGGCAGCCCTGTGTTCAGAGGCTGCTCTACAGGCCATCCGGAAAAAAATGGACCTCATTGA
CCTAGAAGATGAGACCATTGACGCTGAGGTCATGAATTCCCTGGCAGTTACTATGGATGACTTCCGGTGG
GCCTTAAGTCAAAGCAACCCATCAGCACTTCGGGAAACTGTGGTAGAAGTGCCACAAGTAACCTGGGAAG
ACATTGGAGGCCTGGAGGATGTCAAACGGGAGCTTCAGGAGTTGGTTCAGTATCCTGTGGAGCATCCAGA
CAAATTCCTCAAATTTGGCATGACTCCTTCCAAAGGTGTTCTTTTCTATGGACCGCCTGGCTGTGGGAAA
ACCTTACTGGCCAAAGCCATTGCTAATGAATGCCAGGCTAACTTCATCTCCATCAAGGGTCCTGAGCTGC
TTACCATGTGGTTTGGGGAATCTGAGGCCAATGTCAGGGAAATATTTGACAAGGCACGACAAGCTGCCCC
CTGTGTACTCTTCTTTGATCAGTTAGATTCAATTGCCAAGGCTCGTGGTGGTAATATTGGAGATGGTGGT
GGAGCTGCAGACCGAGTCATCAATCAGATCCTGACAGAAATGGATGGCATGTCCACAAAAAAGAATGTGT
TTATCATTGGAGCTACCAACCGGCCTGACATCATTGATCCTGCTATCCTAAGACCTGGCCGTCTTGATCA
GCTCATTTATATCCCACTTCCTGATGAGAAGTCCCGTGTTGCCATCCTAAAAGCCAATCTGCGAAAATCC
CCAGTTGCCAAGGATGTGGATTTGGAGTTCTTGGCTAAGATGACTAATGGCTTTTCTGGAGCTGACCTGA
CAGAAATTTGCCAACGTGCTTGTAAACTAGCCATTCGTGAATCTATCGAGAGTGAGATTAGGCGAGAACG
AGAGAGGCAGACAAATCCATCAGCTATGGAAGTAGAAGAGGATGATCCAGTGCCTGAGATCCGCAGAGAT
CACTTTGAGGAAGCCATGCGTTTTGCCCGACGTTCTGTCAGTGATAATGACATTCGGAAGTATGAAATGT
TTGCCCAGACACTGCAGCAAAGTCGAGGTTTTGGCAGCTTCAGATTCCCTTCAGGGAACCAGGGTGGAGC
TGGCCCAAGTCAGGGCAGTGGAGGTGGCACAGGTGGCAATGTGTACACAGAAGACAATGACGATGACCTC
TATGGCGGATCCACCGGATCTAGATAACTGATCATAATCAGCCATACCACATTTGTAGAGGTTTTACTTG
CTTTAAAAAACCTCCCACACCTCCCCCTGAACCTGAAACATAAAATGAATGCAATTGTTGTTGTTAACTT
GTTTATTGCAGCTTATAATGGTTACAAATAAAGCAATAGCATCACAAATTTCACAAATAAAGCATTTTTT
TCACTGCATTCTAGTTGTGGTTTGTCCAAACTCATCAATGTATCTTAACGCGTAAATTGTAAGCGTTAAT
ATTTTGTTAAAATTCGCGTTAAATTTTTGTTAAATCAGCTCATTTTTTAACCAATAGGCCGAAATCGGCA
AAATCCCTTATAAATCAAAAGAATAGACCGAGATAGGGT
[37 nt withheld, positions 3540-3576]
AAAGAACGTGGACTCCAACGTCAAAGG
[49 nt withheld, positions 3604-3652]
T
[91 nt withheld, positions 3654-3744]
G
[124 nt withheld, positions 3746-3869]
CAGGTGGCACTTTTCGGGGAAATGTGCGCGGAACCCCTATTTGTTTATTTTTCTAAATACATTCAAATAT
GTATCCGCTCATGAGACAATAACCCTGATAAATGCTTCAATAATATTGAAAAAGGAAGAGTCCTGAGGCG
GAAAGAACCAGCTGTGGAATGTGTGTCAGTTAGGGTGTGGAAAGTCCCCAGGCTCCCCAGCAGGCAGAAG
TATGCAAAGCATGCATCTCAATTAGTCAGCAACCAGGTGTGGAAAGTCCCCAGGCTCCCCAGCAGGCAGA
AGTATGCAAAGCATGCATCTCAATTAGTCAGCAACCATAGTCCCGCCCCTAACTCCGCCCATCCCGCCCC
TAACTCCGCCCAGTTCCGCCCATTCTCCGCCCCATGGCTGACTAATTTTTTTTATTTATGCAGAGGCCGA
GGCCGCCTCGGCCTCTGAGCTATTCCAGAAGTAGTGAGGAGGCTTTTTTGGAGGCCTAGGCTTTTGCAAA
GATCGATCAAGAGACAGGATGAGGATCGTTTCGCATGATTGAACAAGATGGATTGCACGCAGGTTCTCCG
GCCGCTTGGGTGGAGAGGCTATTCGGCTATGACTGGGCACAACAGACAATCGGCTGCTCTGATGCCGCCG
TGTTCCGGCTGTCAGCGCAGGGGCGCCCGGTTCTTTTTGTCAAGACCGACCTGTCCGGTGCCCTGAATGA
ACTGCAAGACGAGGCAGCGCGGCTATCGTGGCTGGCCACGACGGGCGTTCCTTGCGCAGCTGTGCTCGAC
GTTGTCACTGAAGCGGGAAGGGACTGGCTGCTATTGGGCGAAGTGCCGGGGCAGGATCTCCTGTCATCTC
ACCTTGCTCCTGCCGAGAAAGTATCCATCATGGCTGATGCAATGCGGCGGCTGCATACGCTTGATCCGGC
TACCTGCCCATTCGACCACCAAGCGAAACATCGCATCGAGCGAGCACGTACTCGGATGGAAGCCGGTCTT
GTCGATCAGGATGATCTGGACGAAGAGCATCAGGGGCTCGCGCCAGCCGAACTGTTCGCCAGGCTCAAGG
CGAGCATGCCCGACGGCGAGGATCTCGTCGTGACCCATGGCGATGCCTGCTTGCCGAATATCATGGTGGA
AAATGGCCGCTTTTCTGGATTCATCGACTGTGGCCGGCTGGGTGTGGCGGACCGCTATCAGGACATAGCG
TTGGCTACCCGTGATATTGCTGAAGAGCTTGGCGGCGAATGGGCTGACCGCTTCCTCGTGCTTTACGGTA
TCGCCGCTCCCGATTCGCAGCGCATCGCCTTCTATCGCCTTCTTGACGAGTTCTTCTGAGCGGGACTCTG
GGGTTCGAAATGACCGACCAAGCGACGCCCAACCTGCCATCACGAGATTTCGATTCCACCGCCGCCTTCT
ATGAAAGGTTGGGCTTCGGAATCGTTTTCCGGGACGCCGGCTGGATGATCCTCCAGCGCGGGGATCTCAT
GCTGGAGTTCTTCGCCCACCCTAGGGGGAGGCTAACTGAAACACGGAAGGAGACAATACCGGAAGGAACC
CGCGCTATGACGGCAATAAAAAGACAGAATAAAACGCACGGTGTTGGGTCGTTTGTTCATAAACGCGGGG
TTCGGTCCCAGGGCTGGCACTCTGTCGATACCCCACCGAGACCCCATTGGGGCCAATACGCCCGCGTTTC
TTCCTTTTCCCCACCCCACCCCCCAAGTTCGGGTGAAGGCCCAGGGCTCGCAGCCAACGTCGGGGCGGCA
GGCCCTGCCATAGCCTCAGGTTACTCATATATACTTTAGATTGATTTAAAACTTCATTTTTAATTTAAAA
GGATCTAGGTGAAGATCCTTTTTGATAATCTCATGACCAAAATCCCTTAACGTGAGTTTTCGTTCCACTG
AGCGTCAGACCCCGTAGAAAAGATCAAAGGATCTTCTTGAGATCCTTTTTTTCTGCGCGTAATCTGCTGC
TTGCAAACAAAAAAACCACCGCTACCAGCGGTGGTTTGTTTGCCGGATCAAGAGCTACCAACTCTTTTTC
CGAAGGTAACTGGCTTCAGCAGAGCGCAGATACCAAATACTGTTCTTCTAGTGTAGCCGTAGTTAGGCCA
CCACTTCAAGAACTCTGTAGCACCGCCTACATACCTCGCTCTGCTAATCCTGTTACCAGTGGCTGCTGCC
AGTGGCGATAAGTCGTGTCTTACCGGGTTGGACTCAAGACGATAGTTACCGGATAAGGCGCAGCGGTCGG
GCTGAACGGGGGGTTCGTGCACACAGCCCAGCTTGGAGCGAACGACCTACACCGAACTGAGATACCTACA
GCGTGAGCTATGAGAAAGCGCCACGCTTCCCGAAGGGAGAAAGGCGGACAGGTATCCGGTAAGCGGCAGG
GTCGGAACAGGAGAGCGCACGAGGGAGCTTCCAGGGGGAAACGCCTGGTATCTTTATAGTCCTGTCGGGT
TTCGCCACCTCTGACTTGAGCGTCGATTTTTGTGATGCTCGTCAGGGGGGCGGAGCCTATGGAAAAACGC
CAGCAACGCGGCCTTTTTACGGTTCCTGGCCTTTTGCTGGCCTTTTGCTCACATGTTCTTTCCTGCGTTA
TCCCCTGATTCTGTGGATAACCGTATTACCGCCATGCATTAGTTATTAATAGTAATCAATTACGGGGTCA
TTAGTTCATAGCCCATATATGGAGTTCCGCGTTACATAACTTACGGTAAATGGCCCGCCTGGCTGACCGC
CCAACGACCCCCGCCCATTGACGTCAATAATGACGTATGTTCCCATAGTAACGCCAATAGGGACTTTCCA
TTGACGTCAATGGGTGGAGTATTTACGGTAAACTGCCCACTTGGCAGTACATCAAGTGTATCATATGCCA
AGTACGCCCCCTATTGACGTCAATGACGGTAAATGGCCCGCCTGGCATTATGCCCAGTACATGACCTTAT
GGGACTTTCCTACTTGGCAGTACATCTACGTATTAGTCATCGCTATTACCATGGTGATGCGGTTTTGGCA
GTACATCAATGGGCGTGGATAGCGGTTTGACTCACGGGGATTTCCAAGTCTCCACCCCATTGACGTCAAT
GGGAGTTTGTTTTGGCACCAAAATCAACGGGACTTTCCAAAATGTCGTAACAACTCCGCCCCATTGACGC
AAATGGGCGGTAGGCGTGTACGGTGGGAGGTCTATATAAGCAGAGCTGGTTTAGTGAACCGTCAGATCCG
CTAGCGCTACCGGTCGCCACC
